Addgene plasmid #193980: p8271 LentiCRISPR v2 hygro sgSIGIRR-4
Purpose: Expression of spCas9 and sgRNA targeting SIGIRR
Depositing lab: Elizabeth White. Depositing organization: University of Pennsylvania. Publication: Systematic Analysis of IL-1 Cytokine Signaling Suppression by HPV16 Oncoproteins. Castagnino P, Kim HW, Lam LKM, Basu D, White EA. J Virol. 2022 Nov 7:e0132622. doi: 10.1128/jvi.01326-22. PubMed 36342298.
Backbone
  Vector backbone: plentiCRISPRv2 hygro
  Backbone manufacturer: Brett Stringer, Addgene #98291
  Vector type: Lentiviral
Growth in bacteria
  Bacterial resistance: Ampicillin, 100 μg/mL
  Growth temperature: 37°C
  Growth strain: NEB Stable
  Copy number: High Copy
Gene/Insert
  Gene/Insert name: spCas9 and sgRNA targeting SIGIRR
  gRNA/shRNA sequence: TCACGAACTTGCGGTCCTCG
  Species: H. sapiens (human)
  Entrez Gene: SIGIRR (a.k.a. IL-1R8, TIR8)
  Cloning method: Restriction Enzyme; 5′ cloning site unknown (unknown if destroyed)
Terms and licenses: Academic/Nonprofit Terms; Industry Terms: Not Available to Industry
How to cite: p8271 LentiCRISPR v2 hygro sgSIGIRR-4 was a gift from Elizabeth White (Addgene plasmid # 193980 ; http://n2t.net/addgene:193980 ; RRID:Addgene_193980)
