[The description below was written by a language model from this plasmid's Addgene catalogue record and pLannotate feature annotations shown in this document.]
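Description:
p8271 LentiCRISPR v2 hygro sgSIGIRR-4 is an all-in-one lentiviral CRISPR plasmid of about 13.4 kb, built on the plentiCRISPRv2 hygro backbone. It delivers Streptococcus pyogenes Cas9 together with a single guide RNA directed against human SIGIRR (also known as IL-1R8 or TIR8). In bacteria it replicates from a high-copy ColE1/pUC-type origin and is selected with ampicillin through the β-lactamase gene. An f1 origin and an SV40/EM7-driven bleomycin/Zeocin resistance cassette also lie in the plasmid backbone, outside the proviral region.

The transfer cassette has a third-generation, self-inactivating design. A CMV enhancer/promoter is fused to a truncated HIV-1 5' LTR to drive genomic RNA production in packaging cells. This is followed by the Ψ packaging signal with a gag fragment, the RRE for Rev-dependent nuclear export, and the cPPT/CTS. The provirus ends in a ΔU3 3' LTR, with a bGH polyadenylation signal downstream.

Within the provirus, a human U6 RNA polymerase III promoter transcribes the SIGIRR-targeting spacer joined to the SpCas9 gRNA scaffold. An EF-1α core promoter drives Cas9, followed by a hygromycin resistance coding sequence, and a WPRE enhances expression of this transcript. The feature table does not annotate the element linking Cas9 to the hygromycin marker, nor any tags or localisation signals on Cas9.

After packaging and transduction, hygromycin selects mammalian cells carrying the integrated cassette, in which Cas9 cleavage is directed to SIGIRR to disrupt the gene. The "-4" in the name suggests it is one of several guides against this target. The associated publication concerns suppression of IL-1 cytokine signalling by HPV16 oncoproteins.
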