Features (pLannotate 1.2.2; 33 found; start..end, strand, type, name):
    182..770     -  rep_origin     ori: high-copy-number ColE1/pMB1/pBR322/pUC origin of replication
    941..1801    -  CDS            AmpR: β-lactamase; bla; confers resistance to ampicillin, carbenicillin, and related antibiotics
   1802..1906    -  promoter       AmpR promoter: bla
   1965..2017    -  misc_feature   bom (fragment): basis of mobility region from pBR322
   2176..2555    +  enhancer       CMV enhancer: human cytomegalovirus immediate early enhancer
   2556..2755    +  promoter       CMV promoter: human cytomegalovirus (CMV) immediate early promoter
   2773..2953    +  LTR            5' LTR (truncated): truncated 5' long terminal repeat (LTR) from HIV-1
   3000..3125    +  misc_feature   HIV-1 Ψ: packaging signal of human immunodeficiency virus type 1
   3109..3472    +  CDS            HIV-1 gag (fragment): gag protein from human immunodeficiency virus 1; gag
   3618..3851    +  misc_feature   RRE: The Rev response element (RRE) of HIV-1 allows for Rev-dependent mRNA export from the nucleus to the cytoplasm.
   4228..4328    +  CDS            Rev (fragment): human immunodeficiency virus 1 (HIV-1) Rev protein; rev; enhances nuclear export of unspliced and incompletely spliced viral mRNAs
   4378..4495    +  misc_feature   cPPT/CTS: central polypurine tract and central termination sequence of HIV-1
   4546..4786    +  promoter       U6 promoter: RNA polymerase III promoter for human U6 snRNA
   4816..4891    +  misc_RNA       gRNA scaffold: guide RNA scaffold for the Streptococcus pyogenes CRISPR/Cas9 system
   4909..4927    +  CDS            small t antigen (fragment): SV40 (simian virus 40) small t antigen
   4953..5164    +  promoter       EF-1α core promoter: core promoter for human elongation factor EF-1α
   5189..9292    +  CDS            Cas9: Cas9 (Csn1) endonuclease from the Streptococcus pyogenes Type II CRISPR/Cas system generates RNA-guided double strand breaks in DNA
   9430..10411   +  CDS            HygR (fragment): aminoglycoside phosphotransferase from E. coli; aph(4)-Ia; confers resistance to hygromycin
  10427..11015   +  misc_feature   WPRE: woodchuck hepatitis virus posttranscriptional regulatory element
  11066..11085   +  misc_feature   cPPT/CTS (fragment): central polypurine tract and central termination sequence of HIV-1
  11087..11320   +  LTR            3' LTR (ΔU3): self-inactivating 3' long terminal repeat (LTR) from HIV-1
  11352..11576   +  polyA_signal   bGH poly(A) signal: bovine growth hormone polyadenylation signal
  11580..11601   +  promoter       SV40 promoter (fragment): SV40 enhancer and early promoter
  11622..12050   +  rep_origin     f1 ori (sequence partly withheld): f1 bacteriophage origin of replication; arrow indicates direction of (+) strand synthesis
  12064..12393   +  promoter       SV40 promoter: SV40 enhancer and early promoter
  12441..12488   +  promoter       EM7 promoter: synthetic bacterial promoter&nbsp
  12507..12881   +  CDS            BleoR: antibiotic-binding protein; Sh ble from Streptoalloteichus hindustanus; confers resistance to bleomycin, phleomycin, and Zeocin™
  12891..13016   +  CDS            ble (fragment): BLE_KLEPN - Experimental evidence at protein level: Swiss-Prot protein existence level 1. Binding protein with a strong affinity to the bleomycin family of antibiotics. Binds to CL990; an antimitotic-antibiotic compound. From Klebsiella pneumoniae.
  13011..13132   +  polyA_signal   SV40 poly(A) signal: SV40 polyadenylation signal
  13203..13225   -  protein_bind   lac operator (fragment): The lac repressor binds to the lac operator to inhibit transcription in E. coli. This inhibition can be relieved by adding lactose or isopropyl-β-D-thiogalactopyranoside (IPTG). lac repressor encoded by lacI
  13229..13259   -  promoter       lac promoter: promoter for the E. coli lac operon
  13274..13295   -  protein_bind   CAP binding site: CAP binding activates transcription in the presence of cAMP. E. coli catabolite activator protein
  13308..13400   -  CDS            lacI (fragment): lac repressor; lacI; The lac repressor binds to the lac operator to inhibit transcription in E. coli. This inhibition can be relieved by adding lactose or isopropyl-β-D-thiogalactopyranoside (IPTG).
>Addgene plasmid #193980 | p8271 LentiCRISPR v2 hygro sgSIGIRR-4 | addgene full sequence | sequence record 382146 | Addgene NGS Result
CTTCCGCTTCCTCGCTCACTGACTCGCTGCGCTCGGTCGTTCGGCTGCGGCGAGCGGTATCAGCTCACTC
AAAGGCGGTAATACGGTTATCCACAGAATCAGGGGATAACGCAGGAAAGAACATGTGAGCAAAAGGCCAG
CAAAAGGCCAGGAACCGTAAAAAGGCCGCGTTGCTGGCGTTTTTCCATAGGCTCCGCCCCCCTGACGAGC
ATCACAAAAATCGACGCTCAAGTCAGAGGTGGCGAAACCCGACAGGACTATAAAGATACCAGGCGTTTCC
CCCTGGAAGCTCCCTCGTGCGCTCTCCTGTTCCGACCCTGCCGCTTACCGGATACCTGTCCGCCTTTCTC
CCTTCGGGAAGCGTGGCGCTTTCTCATAGCTCACGCTGTAGGTATCTCAGTTCGGTGTAGGTCGTTCGCT
CCAAGCTGGGCTGTGTGCACGAACCCCCCGTTCAGCCCGACCGCTGCGCCTTATCCGGTAACTATCGTCT
TGAGTCCAACCCGGTAAGACACGACTTATCGCCACTGGCAGCAGCCACTGGTAACAGGATTAGCAGAGCG
AGGTATGTAGGCGGTGCTACAGAGTTCTTGAAGTGGTGGCCTAACTACGGCTACACTAGAAGAACAGTAT
TTGGTATCTGCGCTCTGCTGAAGCCAGTTACCTTCGGAAAAAGAGTTGGTAGCTCTTGATCCGGCAAACA
AACCACCGCTGGTAGCGGTGGTTTTTTTGTTTGCAAGCAGCAGATTACGCGCAGAAAAAAAGGATCTCAA
GAAGATCCTTTGATCTTTTCTACGGGGTCTGACGCTCAGTGGAACGAAAACTCACGTTAAGGGATTTTGG
TCATGAGATTATCAAAAAGGATCTTCACCTAGATCCTTTTAAATTAAAAATGAAGTTTTAAATCAATCTA
AAGTATATATGAGTAAACTTGGTCTGACAGTTACCAATGCTTAATCAGTGAGGCACCTATCTCAGCGATC
TGTCTATTTCGTTCATCCATAGTTGCCTGACTCCCCGTCGTGTAGATAACTACGATACGGGAGGGCTTAC
CATCTGGCCCCAGTGCTGCAATGATACCGCGAGACCCACGCTCACCGGCTCCAGATTTATCAGCAATAAA
CCAGCCAGCCGGAAGGGCCGAGCGCAGAAGTGGTCCTGCAACTTTATCCGCCTCCATCCAGTCTATTAAT
TGTTGCCGGGAAGCTAGAGTAAGTAGTTCGCCAGTTAATAGTTTGCGCAACGTTGTTGCCATTGCTACAG
GCATCGTGGTGTCACGCTCGTCGTTTGGTATGGCTTCATTCAGCTCCGGTTCCCAACGATCAAGGCGAGT
TACATGATCCCCCATGTTGTGCAAAAAAGCGGTTAGCTCCTTCGGTCCTCCGATCGTTGTCAGAAGTAAG
TTGGCCGCAGTGTTATCACTCATGGTTATGGCAGCACTGCATAATTCTCTTACTGTCATGCCATCCGTAA
GATGCTTTTCTGTGACTGGTGAGTACTCAACCAAGTCATTCTGAGAATAGTGTATGCGGCGACCGAGTTG
CTCTTGCCCGGCGTCAATACGGGATAATACCGCGCCACATAGCAGAACTTTAAAAGTGCTCATCATTGGA
AAACGTTCTTCGGGGCGAAAACTCTCAAGGATCTTACCGCTGTTGAGATCCAGTTCGATGTAACCCACTC
GTGCACCCAACTGATCTTCAGCATCTTTTACTTTCACCAGCGTTTCTGGGTGAGCAAAAACAGGAAGGCA
AAATGCCGCAAAAAAGGGAATAAGGGCGACACGGAAATGTTGAATACTCATACTCTTCCTTTTTCAATAT
TATTGAAGCATTTATCAGGGTTATTGTCTCATGAGCGGATACATATTTGAATGTATTTAGAAAAATAAAC
AAATAGGGGTTCCGCGCACATTTCCCCGAAAAGTGCCACCTGACGTCGACGGATCGGGAGATCTCCCGAT
CCCCTATGGTGCACTCTCAGTACAATCTGCTCTGATGCCGCATAGTTAAGCCAGTATCTGCTCCCTGCTT
GTGTGTTGGAGGTCGCTGAGTAGTGCGCGAGCAAAATTTAAGCTACAACAAGGCAAGGCTTGACCGACAA
TTGCATGAAGAATCTGCTTAGGGTTAGGCGTTTTGCGCTGCTTCGCGATGTACGGGCCAGATATACGCGC
GCGTTGACATTGATTATTGACTAGTTATTAATAGTAATCAATTACGGGGTCATTAGTTCATAGCCCATAT
ATGGAGTTCCGCGTTACATAACTTACGGTAAATGGCCCGCCTGGCTGACCGCCCAACGACCCCCGCCCAT
TGACGTCAATAATGACGTATGTTCCCATAGTAACGCCAATAGGGACTTTCCATTGACGTCAATGGGTGGA
GTATTTACGGTAAACTGCCCACTTGGCAGTACATCAAGTGTATCATATGCCAAGTACGCCCCCTATTGAC
GTCAATGACGGTAAATGGCCCGCCTGGCATTATGCCCAGTACATGACCTTATGGGACTTTCCTACTTGGC
AGTACATCTACGTATTAGTCATCGCTATTACCATGGTGATGCGGTTTTGGCAGTACATCAATGGGCGTGG
ATAGCGGTTTGACTCACGGGGATTTCCAAGTCTCCACCCCATTGACGTCAATGGGAGTTTGTTTTGGCAC
CAAAATCAACGGGACTTTCCAAAATGTCGTAACAACTCCGCCCCATTGACGCAAATGGGCGGTAGGCGTG
TACGGTGGGAGGTCTATATAAGCAGCGCGTTTTGCCTGTACTGGGTCTCTCTGGTTAGACCAGATCTGAG
CCTGGGAGCTCTCTGGCTAACTAGGGAACCCACTGCTTAAGCCTCAATAAAGCTTGCCTTGAGTGCTTCA
AGTAGTGTGTGCCCGTCTGTTGTGTGACTCTGGTAACTAGAGATCCCTCAGACCCTTTTAGTCAGTGTGG
AAAATCTCTAGCAGTGGCGCCCGAACAGGGACTTGAAAGCGAAAGGGAAACCAGAGGAGCTCTCTCGACG
CAGGACTCGGCTTGCTGAAGCGCGCACGGCAAGAGGCGAGGGGCGGCGACTGGTGAGTACGCCAAAAATT
TTGACTAGCGGAGGCTAGAAGGAGAGAGATGGGTGCGAGAGCGTCAGTATTAAGCGGGGGAGAATTAGAT
CGCGATGGGAAAAAATTCGGTTAAGGCCAGGGGGAAAGAAAAAATATAAATTAAAACATATAGTATGGGC
AAGCAGGGAGCTAGAACGATTCGCAGTTAATCCTGGCCTGTTAGAAACATCAGAAGGCTGTAGACAAATA
CTGGGACAGCTACAACCATCCCTTCAGACAGGATCAGAAGAACTTAGATCATTATATAATACAGTAGCAA
CCCTCTATTGTGTGCATCAAAGGATAGAGATAAAAGACACCAAGGAAGCTTTAGACAAGATAGAGGAAGA
GCAAAACAAAAGTAAGACCACCGCACAGCAAGCGGCCGCTGATCTTCAGACCTGGAGGAGGAGATATGAG
GGACAATTGGAGAAGTGAATTATATAAATATAAAGTAGTAAAAATTGAACCATTAGGAGTAGCACCCACC
AAGGCAAAGAGAAGAGTGGTGCAGAGAGAAAAAAGAGCAGTGGGAATAGGAGCTTTGTTCCTTGGGTTCT
TGGGAGCAGCAGGAAGCACTATGGGCGCAGCGTCAATGACGCTGACGGTACAGGCCAGACAATTATTGTC
TGGTATAGTGCAGCAGCAGAACAATTTGCTGAGGGCTATTGAGGCGCAACAGCATCTGTTGCAACTCACA
GTCTGGGGCATCAAGCAGCTCCAGGCAAGAATCCTGGCTGTGGAAAGATACCTAAAGGATCAACAGCTCC
TGGGGATTTGGGGTTGCTCTGGAAAACTCATTTGCACCACTGCTGTGCCTTGGAATGCTAGTTGGAGTAA
TAAATCTCTGGAACAGATTTGGAATCACACGACCTGGATGGAGTGGGACAGAGAAATTAACAATTACACA
AGCTTAATACACTCCTTAATTGAAGAATCGCAAAACCAGCAAGAAAAGAATGAACAAGAATTATTGGAAT
TAGATAAATGGGCAAGTTTGTGGAATTGGTTTAACATAACAAATTGGCTGTGGTATATAAAATTATTCAT
AATGATAGTAGGAGGCTTGGTAGGTTTAAGAATAGTTTTTGCTGTACTTTCTATAGTGAATAGAGTTAGG
CAGGGATATTCACCATTATCGTTTCAGACCCACCTCCCAACCCCGAGGGGACCCGACAGGCCCGAAGGAA
TAGAAGAAGAAGGTGGAGAGAGAGACAGAGACAGATCCATTCGATTAGTGAACGGATCGGCACTGCGTGC
GCCAATTCTGCAGACAAATGGCAGTATTCATCCACAATTTTAAAAGAAAAGGGGGGATTGGGGGGTACAG
TGCAGGGGAAAGAATAGTAGACATAATAGCAACAGACATACAAACTAAAGAATTACAAAAACAAATTACA
AAAATTCAAAATTTTCGGGTTTATTACAGGGACAGCAGAGATCCAGTTTGGTTAATTAAGGTACCGAGGG
CCTATTTCCCATGATTCCTTCATATTTGCATATACGATACAAGGCTGTTAGAGAGATAATTAGAATTAAT
TTGACTGTAAACACAAAGATATTAGTACAAAATACGTGACGTAGAAAGTAATAATTTCTTGGGTAGTTTG
CAGTTTTAAAATTATGTTTTAAAATGGACTATCATATGCTTACCGTAACTTGAAAGTATTTCGATTTCTT
GGCTTTATATATCTTGTGGAAAGGACGAAACACCGTCACGAACTTGCGGTCCTCGGTTTTAGAGCTAGAA
ATAGCAAGTTAAAATAAGGCTAGTCCGTTATCAACTTGAAAAAGTGGCACCGAGTCGGTGCTTTTTTGAA
TTCGCTAGCTAGGTCTTGAAAGGAGTGGGAATTGGCTCCGGTGCCCGTCAGTGGGCAGAGCGCACATCGC
CCACAGTCCCCGAGAAGTTGGGGGGAGGGGTCGGCAATTGATCCGGTGCCTAGAGAAGGTGGCGCGGGGT
AAACTGGGAAAGTGATGTCGTGTACTGGCTCCGCCTTTTTCCCGAGGGTGGGGGAGAACCGTATATAAGT
GCAGTAGTCGCCGTGAACGTTCTTTTTCGCAACGGGTTTGCCGCCAGAACACAGGACCGGTTCTAGAGCG
CTGCCACCATGGACAAGAAGTACAGCATCGGCCTGGACATCGGCACCAACTCTGTGGGCTGGGCCGTGAT
CACCGACGAGTACAAGGTGCCCAGCAAGAAATTCAAGGTGCTGGGCAACACCGACCGGCACAGCATCAAG
AAGAACCTGATCGGAGCCCTGCTGTTCGACAGCGGCGAAACAGCCGAGGCCACCCGGCTGAAGAGAACCG
CCAGAAGAAGATACACCAGACGGAAGAACCGGATCTGCTATCTGCAAGAGATCTTCAGCAACGAGATGGC
CAAGGTGGACGACAGCTTCTTCCACAGACTGGAAGAGTCCTTCCTGGTGGAAGAGGATAAGAAGCACGAG
CGGCACCCCATCTTCGGCAACATCGTGGACGAGGTGGCCTACCACGAGAAGTACCCCACCATCTACCACC
TGAGAAAGAAACTGGTGGACAGCACCGACAAGGCCGACCTGCGGCTGATCTATCTGGCCCTGGCCCACAT
GATCAAGTTCCGGGGCCACTTCCTGATCGAGGGCGACCTGAACCCCGACAACAGCGACGTGGACAAGCTG
TTCATCCAGCTGGTGCAGACCTACAACCAGCTGTTCGAGGAAAACCCCATCAACGCCAGCGGCGTGGACG
CCAAGGCCATCCTGTCTGCCAGACTGAGCAAGAGCAGACGGCTGGAAAATCTGATCGCCCAGCTGCCCGG
CGAGAAGAAGAATGGCCTGTTCGGAAACCTGATTGCCCTGAGCCTGGGCCTGACCCCCAACTTCAAGAGC
AACTTCGACCTGGCCGAGGATGCCAAACTGCAGCTGAGCAAGGACACCTACGACGACGACCTGGACAACC
TGCTGGCCCAGATCGGCGACCAGTACGCCGACCTGTTTCTGGCCGCCAAGAACCTGTCCGACGCCATCCT
GCTGAGCGACATCCTGAGAGTGAACACCGAGATCACCAAGGCCCCCCTGAGCGCCTCTATGATCAAGAGA
TACGACGAGCACCACCAGGACCTGACCCTGCTGAAAGCTCTCGTGCGGCAGCAGCTGCCTGAGAAGTACA
AAGAGATTTTCTTCGACCAGAGCAAGAACGGCTACGCCGGCTACATTGACGGCGGAGCCAGCCAGGAAGA
GTTCTACAAGTTCATCAAGCCCATCCTGGAAAAGATGGACGGCACCGAGGAACTGCTCGTGAAGCTGAAC
AGAGAGGACCTGCTGCGGAAGCAGCGGACCTTCGACAACGGCAGCATCCCCCACCAGATCCACCTGGGAG
AGCTGCACGCCATTCTGCGGCGGCAGGAAGATTTTTACCCATTCCTGAAGGACAACCGGGAAAAGATCGA
GAAGATCCTGACCTTCCGCATCCCCTACTACGTGGGCCCTCTGGCCAGGGGAAACAGCAGATTCGCCTGG
ATGACCAGAAAGAGCGAGGAAACCATCACCCCCTGGAACTTCGAGGAAGTGGTGGACAAGGGCGCTTCCG
CCCAGAGCTTCATCGAGCGGATGACCAACTTCGATAAGAACCTGCCCAACGAGAAGGTGCTGCCCAAGCA
CAGCCTGCTGTACGAGTACTTCACCGTGTATAACGAGCTGACCAAAGTGAAATACGTGACCGAGGGAATG
AGAAAGCCCGCCTTCCTGAGCGGCGAGCAGAAAAAGGCCATCGTGGACCTGCTGTTCAAGACCAACCGGA
AAGTGACCGTGAAGCAGCTGAAAGAGGACTACTTCAAGAAAATCGAGTGCTTCGACTCCGTGGAAATCTC
CGGCGTGGAAGATCGGTTCAACGCCTCCCTGGGCACATACCACGATCTGCTGAAAATTATCAAGGACAAG
GACTTCCTGGACAATGAGGAAAACGAGGACATTCTGGAAGATATCGTGCTGACCCTGACACTGTTTGAGG
ACAGAGAGATGATCGAGGAACGGCTGAAAACCTATGCCCACCTGTTCGACGACAAAGTGATGAAGCAGCT
GAAGCGGCGGAGATACACCGGCTGGGGCAGGCTGAGCCGGAAGCTGATCAACGGCATCCGGGACAAGCAG
TCCGGCAAGACAATCCTGGATTTCCTGAAGTCCGACGGCTTCGCCAACAGAAACTTCATGCAGCTGATCC
ACGACGACAGCCTGACCTTTAAAGAGGACATCCAGAAAGCCCAGGTGTCCGGCCAGGGCGATAGCCTGCA
CGAGCACATTGCCAATCTGGCCGGCAGCCCCGCCATTAAGAAGGGCATCCTGCAGACAGTGAAGGTGGTG
GACGAGCTCGTGAAAGTGATGGGCCGGCACAAGCCCGAGAACATCGTGATCGAAATGGCCAGAGAGAACC
AGACCACCCAGAAGGGACAGAAGAACAGCCGCGAGAGAATGAAGCGGATCGAAGAGGGCATCAAAGAGCT
GGGCAGCCAGATCCTGAAAGAACACCCCGTGGAAAACACCCAGCTGCAGAACGAGAAGCTGTACCTGTAC
TACCTGCAGAATGGGCGGGATATGTACGTGGACCAGGAACTGGACATCAACCGGCTGTCCGACTACGATG
TGGACCATATCGTGCCTCAGAGCTTTCTGAAGGACGACTCCATCGACAACAAGGTGCTGACCAGAAGCGA
CAAGAACCGGGGCAAGAGCGACAACGTGCCCTCCGAAGAGGTCGTGAAGAAGATGAAGAACTACTGGCGG
CAGCTGCTGAACGCCAAGCTGATTACCCAGAGAAAGTTCGACAATCTGACCAAGGCCGAGAGAGGCGGCC
TGAGCGAACTGGATAAGGCCGGCTTCATCAAGAGACAGCTGGTGGAAACCCGGCAGATCACAAAGCACGT
GGCACAGATCCTGGACTCCCGGATGAACACTAAGTACGACGAGAATGACAAGCTGATCCGGGAAGTGAAA
GTGATCACCCTGAAGTCCAAGCTGGTGTCCGATTTCCGGAAGGATTTCCAGTTTTACAAAGTGCGCGAGA
TCAACAACTACCACCACGCCCACGACGCCTACCTGAACGCCGTCGTGGGAACCGCCCTGATCAAAAAGTA
CCCTAAGCTGGAAAGCGAGTTCGTGTACGGCGACTACAAGGTGTACGACGTGCGGAAGATGATCGCCAAG
AGCGAGCAGGAAATCGGCAAGGCTACCGCCAAGTACTTCTTCTACAGCAACATCATGAACTTTTTCAAGA
CCGAGATTACCCTGGCCAACGGCGAGATCCGGAAGCGGCCTCTGATCGAGACAAACGGCGAAACCGGGGA
GATCGTGTGGGATAAGGGCCGGGATTTTGCCACCGTGCGGAAAGTGCTGAGCATGCCCCAAGTGAATATC
GTGAAAAAGACCGAGGTGCAGACAGGCGGCTTCAGCAAAGAGTCTATCCTGCCCAAGAGGAACAGCGATA
AGCTGATCGCCAGAAAGAAGGACTGGGACCCTAAGAAGTACGGCGGCTTCGACAGCCCCACCGTGGCCTA
TTCTGTGCTGGTGGTGGCCAAAGTGGAAAAGGGCAAGTCCAAGAAACTGAAGAGTGTGAAAGAGCTGCTG
GGGATCACCATCATGGAAAGAAGCAGCTTCGAGAAGAATCCCATCGACTTTCTGGAAGCCAAGGGCTACA
AAGAAGTGAAAAAGGACCTGATCATCAAGCTGCCTAAGTACTCCCTGTTCGAGCTGGAAAACGGCCGGAA
GAGAATGCTGGCCTCTGCCGGCGAACTGCAGAAGGGAAACGAACTGGCCCTGCCCTCCAAATATGTGAAC
TTCCTGTACCTGGCCAGCCACTATGAGAAGCTGAAGGGCTCCCCCGAGGATAATGAGCAGAAACAGCTGT
TTGTGGAACAGCACAAGCACTACCTGGACGAGATCATCGAGCAGATCAGCGAGTTCTCCAAGAGAGTGAT
CCTGGCCGACGCTAATCTGGACAAAGTGCTGTCCGCCTACAACAAGCACCGGGATAAGCCCATCAGAGAG
CAGGCCGAGAATATCATCCACCTGTTTACCCTGACCAATCTGGGAGCCCCTGCCGCCTTCAAGTACTTTG
ACACCACCATCGACCGGAAGAGGTACACCAGCACCAAAGAGGTGCTGGACGCCACCCTGATCCACCAGAG
CATCACCGGCCTGTACGAGACACGGATCGACCTGTCTCAGCTGGGAGGCGACAAGCGACCTGCCGCCACA
AAGAAGGCTGGACAGGCTAAGAAGAAGAAAGATTACAAAGACGATGACGATAAGGGATCCGGCGCAACAA
ACTTCTCTCTGCTGAAACAAGCCGGAGATGTCGAAGAGAATCCTGGACCGAAAAAGCCTGAACTCACCGC
GACGTCTGTCGAGAAGTTTCTGATCGAAAAGTTCGACAGCGTGTCCGACCTGATGCAGCTCTCGGAGGGC
GAAGAATCTCGTGCTTTCAGCTTCGATGTAGGAGGGCGTGGATATGTCCTGCGGGTAAATAGCTGCGCCG
ATGGTTTCTACAAAGATCGTTATGTTTATCGGCACTTTGCATCGGCCGCGCTCCCGATTCCGGAAGTGCT
TGACATTGGGGAATTCAGCGAGAGCCTGACCTATTGCATCTCCCGCCGTGCACAGGGTGTCACGTTGCAA
GACCTGCCTGAAACCGAACTGCCCGCTGTTCTGCAGCCGGTCGCGGAGGCCATGGATGCGATCGCTGCGG
CCGATCTTAGCCAGACGAGCGGGTTCGGCCCATTCGGACCGCAAGGAATCGGTCAATACACTACATGGCG
TGATTTCATATGCGCGATTGCTGATCCCCATGTGTATCACTGGCAAACTGTGATGGACGACACCGTCAGT
GCGTCCGTCGCGCAGGCTCTCGATGAGCTGATGCTTTGGGCCGAGGACTGCCCCGAAGTCCGGCACCTCG
TGCACGCGGATTTCGGCTCCAACAATGTCCTGACGGACAATGGCCGCATAACAGCGGTCATTGACTGGAG
CGAGGCGATGTTCGGGGATTCCCAATACGAGGTCGCCAACATCTTCTTCTGGAGGCCGTGGTTGGCTTGT
ATGGAGCAGCAGACGCGCTACTTCGAGCGGAGGCATCCGGAGCTTGCAGGATCGCCGCGGCTCCGGGCGT
ATATGCTCCGCATTGGTCTTGACCAACTCTATCAGAGCTTGGTTGACGGCAATTTCGATGATGCAGCTTG
GGCGCAGGGTCGATGCGACGCAATCGTCCGATCCGGAGCCGGGACTGTCGGGCGTACACAAATCGCCCGC
AGAAGCGCGGCCGTCTGGACCGATGGCTGTGTAGAAGTACTTCGCCGATAGACGCGTTAAGTCGACAATC
AACCTCTGGATTACAAAATTTGTGAAAGATTGACTGGTATTCTTAACTATGTTGCTCCTTTTACGCTATG
TGGATACGCTGCTTTAATGCCTTTGTATCATGCTATTGCTTCCCGTATGGCTTTCATTTTCTCCTCCTTG
TATAAATCCTGGTTGCTGTCTCTTTATGAGGAGTTGTGGCCCGTTGTCAGGCAACGTGGCGTGGTGTGCA
CTGTGTTTGCTGACGCAACCCCCACTGGTTGGGGCATTGCCACCACCTGTCAGCTCCTTTCCGGGACTTT
CGCTTTCCCCCTCCCTATTGCCACGGCGGAACTCATCGCCGCCTGCCTTGCCCGCTGCTGGACAGGGGCT
CGGCTGTTGGGCACTGACAATTCCGTGGTGTTGTCGGGGAAATCATCGTCCTTTCCTTGGCTGCTCGCCT
GTGTTGCCACCTGGATTCTGCGCGGGACGTCCTTCTGCTACGTCCCTTCGGCCCTCAATCCAGCGGACCT
TCCTTCCCGCGGCCTGCTGCCGGCTCTGCGGCCTCTTCCGCGTCTTCGCCTTCGCCCTCAGACGAGTCGG
ATCTCCCTTTGGGCCGCCTCCCCGCGTCGACTTTAAGACCAATGACTTACAAGGCAGCTGTAGATCTTAG
CCACTTTTTAAAAGAAAAGGGGGGACTGGAAGGGCTAATTCACTCCCAACGAAGACAAGATCTGCTTTTT
GCTTGTACTGGGTCTCTCTGGTTAGACCAGATCTGAGCCTGGGAGCTCTCTGGCTAACTAGGGAACCCAC
TGCTTAAGCCTCAATAAAGCTTGCCTTGAGTGCTTCAAGTAGTGTGTGCCCGTCTGTTGTGTGACTCTGG
TAACTAGAGATCCCTCAGACCCTTTTAGTCAGTGTGGAAAATCTCTAGCAGGGCCCGTTTAAACCCGCTG
ATCAGCCTCGACTGTGCCTTCTAGTTGCCAGCCATCTGTTGTTTGCCCCTCCCCCGTGCCTTCCTTGACC
CTGGAAGGTGCCACTCCCACTGTCCTTTCCTAATAAAATGAGGAAATTGCATCGCATTGTCTGAGTAGGT
GTCATTCTATTCTGGGGGGTGGGGTGGGGCAGGACAGCAAGGGGGAGGATTGGGAAGACAATAGCAGGCA
TGCTGGGGATGCGGTGGGCTCTATGGCTTCTGAGGCGGAAAGAACCAGCTGGGGCTCTAGGGGGTATCCC
C
[124 nt withheld, positions 11622-11745]
C
[91 nt withheld, positions 11747-11837]
A
[49 nt withheld, positions 11839-11887]
CCTTTGACGTTGGAGTCCACGTTCTTT
[37 nt withheld, positions 11915-11951]
ACCCTATCTCGGTCTATTCTTTTGATTTATAAGGGATTTTGCCGATTTCGGCCTATTGGTTAAAAAATGA
GCTGATTTAACAAAAATTTAACGCGAATTAATTCTGTGGAATGTGTGTCAGTTAGGGTGTGGAAAGTCCC
CAGGCTCCCCAGCAGGCAGAAGTATGCAAAGCATGCATCTCAATTAGTCAGCAACCAGGTGTGGAAAGTC
CCCAGGCTCCCCAGCAGGCAGAAGTATGCAAAGCATGCATCTCAATTAGTCAGCAACCATAGTCCCGCCC
CTAACTCCGCCCATCCCGCCCCTAACTCCGCCCAGTTCCGCCCATTCTCCGCCCCATGGCTGACTAATTT
TTTTTATTTATGCAGAGGCCGAGGCCGCCTCTGCCTCTGAGCTATTCCAGAAGTAGTGAGGAGGCTTTTT
TGGAGGCCTAGGCTTTTGCAAAAAGCTCCCGGGAGCTTGTATATCCATTTTCGGATCTGATCAGCACGTG
TTGACAATTAATCATCGGCATAGTATATCGGCATAGTATAATACGACAAGGTGAGGAACTAAACCATGGC
CAAGTTGACCAGTGCCGTTCCGGTGCTCACCGCGCGCGACGTCGCCGGAGCGGTCGAGTTCTGGACCGAC
CGGCTCGGGTTCTCCCGGGACTTCGTGGAGGACGACTTCGCCGGTGTGGTCCGGGACGACGTGACCCTGT
TCATCAGCGCGGTCCAGGACCAGGTGGTGCCGGACAACACCCTGGCCTGGGTGTGGGTGCGCGGCCTGGA
CGAGCTGTACGCCGAGTGGTCGGAGGTCGTGTCCACGAACTTCCGGGACGCCTCCGGGCCGGCCATGACC
GAGATCGGCGAGCAGCCGTGGGGGCGGGAGTTCGCCCTGCGCGACCCGGCCGGCAACTGCGTGCACTTCG
TGGCCGAGGAGCAGGACTGACACGTGCTACGAGATTTCGATTCCACCGCCGCCTTCTATGAAAGGTTGGG
CTTCGGAATCGTTTTCCGGGACGCCGGCTGGATGATCCTCCAGCGCGGGGATCTCATGCTGGAGTTCTTC
GCCCACCCCAACTTGTTTATTGCAGCTTATAATGGTTACAAATAAAGCAATAGCATCACAAATTTCACAA
ATAAAGCATTTTTTTCACTGCATTCTAGTTGTGGTTTGTCCAAACTCATCAATGTATCTTATCATGTCTG
TATACCGTCGACCTCTAGCTAGAGCTTGGCGTAATCATGGTCATAGCTGTTTCCTGTGTGAAATTGTTAT
CCGCTCACAATTCCACACAACATACGAGCCGGAAGCATAAAGTGTAAAGCCTGGGGTGCCTAATGAGTGA
GCTAACTCACATTAATTGCGTTGCGCTCACTGCCCGCTTTCCAGTCGGGAAACCTGTCGTGCCAGCTGCA
TTAATGAATCGGCCAACGCGCGGGGAGAGGCGGTTTGCGTATTGGGCGCT
